>Addgene plasmid #76587 | CHKA gRNA (BRDN0001146219) | addgene full sequence | sequence record 186120 | Addgene Assembled Sequence
CCCGGGTGCAAAGATGGATAAAGTTTTAAACAGAGAGGAATCTTTGCAGCTAATGGACCTTCTAGGTCTT
GAAAGGAGTGGGAATTGGCTCCGGTGCCCGTCAGTGGGCAGAGCGCACATCGCCCACAGTCCCCGAGAAG
TTGGGGGGAGGGGTCGGCAATTGATCCGGTGCCTAGAGAAGGTGGCGCGGGGTAAACTGGGAAAGTGATG
TCGTGTACTGGCTCCGCCTTTTTCCCGAGGGTGGGGGAGAACCGTATATAAGTGCAGTAGTCGCCGTGAA
CGTTCTTTTTCGCAACGGGTTTGCCGCCAGAACACAGGTAAGTGCCGTGTGTGGTTCCCGCGGGCCTGGC
CTCTTTACGGGTTATGGCCCTTGCGTGCCTTGAATTACTTCCACCTGGCTGCAGTACGTGATTCTTGATC
CCGAGCTTCGGGTTGGAAGTGGGTGGGAGAGTTCGAGGCCTTGCGCTTAAGGAGCCCCTTCGCCTCGTGC
TTGAGTTGAGGCCTGGCCTGGGCGCTGGGGCCGCCGCGTGCGAATCTGGTGGCACCTTCGCGCCTGTCTC
GCTGCTTTCGATAAGTCTCTAGCCATTTAAAATTTTTGATGACCTGCTGCGACGCTTTTTTTCTGGCAAG
ATAGTCTTGTAAATGCGGGCCAAGATCTGCACACTGGTATTTCGGTTTTTGGGGCCGCGGGCGGCGACGG
GGCCCGTGCGTCCCAGCGCACATGTTCGGCGAGGCGGGGCCTGCGAGCGCGGCCACCGAGAATCGGACGG
GGGTAGTCTCAAGCTGGCCGGCCTGCTCTGGTGCCTGGCCTCGCGCCGCCGTGTATCGCCCCGCCCTGGG
CGGCAAGGCTGGCCCGGTCGGCACCAGTTGCGTGAGCGGAAAGATGGCCGCTTCCCGGCCCTGCTGCAGG
GAGCTCAAAATGGAGGACGCGGCGCTCGGGAGAGCGGGCGGGTGAGTCACCCACACAAAGGAAAAGGGCC
TTTCCGTCCTCAGCCGTCGCTTCATGTGACTCCACGGAGTACCGGGCGCCGTCCAGGCACCTCGATTAGT
TCTCGAGCTTTTGGAGTACGTCGTCTTTAGGTTGGGGGGAGGGGTTTTATGCGATGGAGTTTCCCCACAC
TGAGTGGGTGGAGACTGAAGTTAGGCCAGCTTGGCACTTGATGTAATTCTCCTTGGAATTTGCCCTTTTT
GAGTTTGGATCTTGGTTCATTCTCAAGCCTCAGACAGTGGTTCAAAGTTTTTTTCTTCCATTTCAGGTGT
CGTGACGTACGGCCACCATGACCGAGTACAAGCCCACGGTGCGCCTCGCCACCCGCGACGACGTCCCCAG
GGCCGTACGCACCCTCGCCGCCGCGTTCGCCGACTACCCCGCCACGCGCCACACCGTCGATCCGGACCGC
CACATCGAGCGGGTCACCGAGCTGCAAGAACTCTTCCTCACGCGCGTCGGGCTCGACATCGGCAAGGTGT
GGGTCGCGGACGACGGCGCCGCCGTGGCGGTCTGGACCACGCCGGAGAGCGTCGAAGCGGGGGCGGTGTT
CGCCGAGATCGGCCCGCGCATGGCCGAGTTGAGCGGTTCCCGGCTGGCCGCGCAGCAACAGATGGAAGGC
CTCCTGGCGCCGCACCGGCCCAAGGAGCCCGCGTGGTTCCTGGCCACCGTCGGAGTCTCGCCCGACCACC
AGGGCAAGGGTCTGGGCAGCGCCGTCGTGCTCCCCGGAGTGGAGGCGGCCGAGCGCGCCGGGGTGCCCGC
CTTCCTGGAGACCTCCGCGCCCCGCAACCTCCCCTTCTACGAGCGGCTCGGCTTCACCGTCACCGCCGAC
GTCGAGGTGCCCGAAGGACCGCGCACCTGGTGCATGACCCGCAAGCCCGGTGCCTGAACGCGTTAAGTCG
ACAATCAACCTCTGGATTACAAAATTTGTGAAAGATTGACTGGTATTCTTAACTATGTTGCTCCTTTTAC
GCTATGTGGATACGCTGCTTTAATGCCTTTGTATCATGCTATTGCTTCCCGTATGGCTTTCATTTTCTCC
TCCTTGTATAAATCCTGGTTGCTGTCTCTTTATGAGGAGTTGTGGCCCGTTGTCAGGCAACGTGGCGTGG
TGTGCACTGTGTTTGCTGACGCAACCCCCACTGGTTGGGGCATTGCCACCACCTGTCAGCTCCTTTCCGG
GACTTTCGCTTTCCCCCTCCCTATTGCCACGGCGGAACTCATCGCCGCCTGCCTTGCCCGCTGCTGGACA
GGGGCTCGGCTGTTGGGCACTGACAATTCCGTGGTGTTGTCGGGGAAATCATCGTCCTTTCCTTGGCTGC
TCGCCTGTGTTGCCACCTGGATTCTGCGCGGGACGTCCTTCTGCTACGTCCCTTCGGCCCTCAATCCAGC
GGACCTTCCTTCCCGCGGCCTGCTGCCGGCTCTGCGGCCTCTTCCGCGTCTTCGCCTTCGCCCTCAGACG
AGTCGGATCTCCCTTTGGGCCGCCTCCCCGCGTCGACTTTAAGACCAATGACTTACAAGGCAGCTGTAGA
TCTTAGCCACTTTTTAAAAGAAAAGGGGGGACTGGAAGGGCTAATTCACTCCCAACGAAGACAAGATCTG
CTTTTTGCTTGTACTGGGTCTCTCTGGTTAGACCAGATCTGAGCCTGGGAGCTCTCTGGCTAACTAGGGA
ACCCACTGCTTAAGCCTCAATAAAGCTTGCCTTGAGTGCTTCAAGTAGTGTGTGCCCGTCTGTTGTGTGA
CTCTGGTAACTAGAGATCCCTCAGACCCTTTTAGTCAGTGTGGAAAATCTCTAGCAGTACGTATAGTAGT
TCATGTCATCTTATTATTCAGTATTTATAACTTGCAAAGAAATGAATATCAGAGAGTGAGAGGAACTTGT
TTATTGCAGCTTATAATGGTTACAAATAAAGCAATAGCATCACAAATTTCACAAATAAAGCATTTTTTTC
ACTGCATTCTAGTTGTGGTTTGTCCAAACTCATCAATGTATCTTATCATGTCTGGCTCTAGCTATCCCGC
CCCTAACTCCGCCCATCCCGCCCCTAACTCCGCCCAGTTCCGCCCATTCTCCGCCCCATGGCTGACTAAT
TTTTTTTATTTATGCAGAGGCCGAGGCCGCCTCGGCCTCTGAGCTATTCCAGAAGTAGTGAGGAGGCTTT
TTTGGAGGCCTAGGGACGTACCCAATTCGCCCTATAGTGAGTCGTATTACGCGCGCTCACTGGCCGTCGT
TTTACAACGTCGTGACTGGGAAAACCCTGGCGTTACCCAACTTAATCGCCTTGCAGCACATCCCCCTTTC
GCCAGCTGGCGTAATAGCGAAGAGGCCCGCACCGATCGCCCTTCCCAACAGTTGCGCAGCCTGAATGGCG
AATGGG
[124 nt withheld, positions 3367-3490]
C
[91 nt withheld, positions 3492-3582]
A
[49 nt withheld, positions 3584-3632]
CCTTTGACGTTGGAGTCCACGTTCTTT
[37 nt withheld, positions 3660-3696]
ACCCTATCTCGGTCTATTCTTTTGATTTATAAGGGATTTTGCCGATTTCGGCCTATTGGTTAAAAAATGA
GCTGATTTAACAAAAATTTAACGCGAATTTTAACAAAATATTAACGCTTACAATTTAGGTGGCACTTTTC
GGGGAAATGTGCGCGGAACCCCTATTTGTTTATTTTTCTAAATACATTCAAATATGTATCCGCTCATGAG
ACAATAACCCTGATAAATGCTTCAATAATATTGAAAAAGGAAGAGTATGAGTATTCAACATTTCCGTGTC
GCCCTTATTCCCTTTTTTGCGGCATTTTGCCTTCCTGTTTTTGCTCACCCAGAAACGCTGGTGAAAGTAA
AAGATGCTGAAGATCAGTTGGGTGCACGAGTGGGTTACATCGAACTGGATCTCAACAGCGGTAAGATCCT
TGAGAGTTTTCGCCCCGAAGAACGTTTTCCAATGATGAGCACTTTTAAAGTTCTGCTATGTGGCGCGGTA
TTATCCCGTATTGACGCCGGGCAAGAGCAACTCGGTCGCCGCATACACTATTCTCAGAATGACTTGGTTG
AGTACTCACCAGTCACAGAAAAGCATCTTACGGATGGCATGACAGTAAGAGAATTATGCAGTGCTGCCAT
AACCATGAGTGATAACACTGCGGCCAACTTACTTCTGACAACGATCGGAGGACCGAAGGAGCTAACCGCT
TTTTTGCACAACATGGGGGATCATGTAACTCGCCTTGATCGTTGGGAACCGGAGCTGAATGAAGCCATAC
CAAACGACGAGCGTGACACCACGATGCCTGTAGCAATGGCAACAACGTTGCGCAAACTATTAACTGGCGA
ACTACTTACTCTAGCTTCCCGGCAACAATTAATAGACTGGATGGAGGCGGATAAAGTTGCAGGACCACTT
CTGCGCTCGGCCCTTCCGGCTGGCTGGTTTATTGCTGATAAATCTGGAGCCGGTGAGCGTGGGTCTCGCG
GTATCATTGCAGCACTGGGGCCAGATGGTAAGCCCTCCCGTATCGTAGTTATCTACACGACGGGGAGTCA
GGCAACTATGGATGAACGAAATAGACAGATCGCTGAGATAGGTGCCTCACTGATTAAGCATTGGTAACTG
TCAGACCAAGTTTACTCATATATACTTTAGATTGATTTAAAACTTCATTTTTAATTTAAAAGGATCTAGG
TGAAGATCCTTTTTGATAATCTCATGACCAAAATCCCTTAACGTGAGTTTTCGTTCCACTGAGCGTCAGA
CCCCGTAGAAAAGATCAAAGGATCTTCTTGAGATCCTTTTTTTCTGCGCGTAATCTGCTGCTTGCAAACA
AAAAAACCACCGCTACCAGCGGTGGTTTGTTTGCCGGATCAAGAGCTACCAACTCTTTTTCCGAAGGTAA
CTGGCTTCAGCAGAGCGCAGATACCAAATACTGTTCTTCTAGTGTAGCCGTAGTTAGGCCACCACTTCAA
GAACTCTGTAGCACCGCCTACATACCTCGCTCTGCTAATCCTGTTACCAGTGGCTGCTGCCAGTGGCGAT
AAGTCGTGTCTTACCGGGTTGGACTCAAGACGATAGTTACCGGATAAGGCGCAGCGGTCGGGCTGAACGG
GGGGTTCGTGCACACAGCCCAGCTTGGAGCGAACGACCTACACCGAACTGAGATACCTACAGCGTGAGCT
ATGAGAAAGCGCCACGCTTCCCGAAGGGAGAAAGGCGGACAGGTATCCGGTAAGCGGCAGGGTCGGAACA
GGAGAGCGCACGAGGGAGCTTCCAGGGGGAAACGCCTGGTATCTTTATAGTCCTGTCGGGTTTCGCCACC
TCTGACTTGAGCGTCGATTTTTGTGATGCTCGTCAGGGGGGCGGAGCCTATGGAAAAACGCCAGCAACGC
GGCCTTTTTACGGTTCCTGGCCTTTTGCTGGCCTTTTGCTCACATGTTCTTTCCTGCGTTATCCCCTGAT
TCTGTGGATAACCGTATTACCGCCTTTGAGTGAGCTGATACCGCTCGCCGCAGCCGAACGACCGAGCGCA
GCGAGTCAGTGAGCGAGGAAGCGGAAGAGCGCCCAATACGCAAACCGCCTCTCCCCGCGCGTTGGCCGAT
TCATTAATGCAGCTGGCACGACAGGTTTCCCGACTGGAAAGCGGGCAGTGAGCGCAACGCAATTAATGTG
AGTTAGCTCACTCATTAGGCACCCCAGGCTTTACACTTTATGCTTCCGGCTCGTATGTTGTGTGGAATTG
TGAGCGGATAACAATTTCACACAGGAAACAGCTATGACCATGATTACGCCAAGCGCGCAATTAACCCTCA
CTAAAGGGAACAAAAGCTGGAGCTGCAAGCTTAATGTAGTCTTATGCAATACTCTTGTAGTCTTGCAACA
TGGTAACGATGAGTTAGCAACATGCCTTACAAGGAGAGAAAAAGCACCGTGCATGCCGATTGGTGGAAGT
AAGGTGGTACGATCGTGCCTTATTAGGAAGGCAACAGACGGGTCTGACATGGATTGGACGAACCACTGAA
TTGCCGCATTGCAGAGATATTGTATTTAAGTGCCTAGCTCGATACATAAACGGGTCTCTCTGGTTAGACC
AGATCTGAGCCTGGGAGCTCTCTGGCTAACTAGGGAACCCACTGCTTAAGCCTCAATAAAGCTTGCCTTG
AGTGCTTCAAGTAGTGTGTGCCCGTCTGTTGTGTGACTCTGGTAACTAGAGATCCCTCAGACCCTTTTAG
TCAGTGTGGAAAATCTCTAGCAGTGGCGCCCGAACAGGGACTTGAAAGCGAAAGGGAAACCAGAGGAGCT
CTCTCGACGCAGGACTCGGCTTGCTGAAGCGCGCACGGCAAGAGGCGAGGGGCGGCGACTGGTGAGTACG
CCAAAAATTTTGACTAGCGGAGGCTAGAAGGAGAGAGATGGGTGCGAGAGCGTCAGTATTAAGCGGGGGA
GAATTAGATCGCGATGGGAAAAAATTCGGTTAAGGCCAGGGGGAAAGAAAAAATATAAATTAAAACATAT
AGTATGGGCAAGCAGGGAGCTAGAACGATTCGCAGTTAATCCTGGCCTGTTAGAAACATCAGAAGGCTGT
AGACAAATACTGGGACAGCTACAACCATCCCTTCAGACAGGATCAGAAGAACTTAGATCATTATATAATA
CAGTAGCAACCCTCTATTGTGTGCATCAAAGGATAGAGATAAAAGACACCAAGGAAGCTTTAGACAAGAT
AGAGGAAGAGCAAAACAAAAGTAAGACCACCGCACAGCAAGCGGCCGCTGATCTTCAGACCTGGAGGAGG
AGATATGAGGGACAATTGGAGAAGTGAATTATATAAATATAAAGTAGTAAAAATTGAACCATTAGGAGTA
GCACCCACCAAGGCAAAGAGAAGAGTGGTGCAGAGAGAAAAAAGAGCAGTGGGAATAGGAGCTTTGTTCC
TTGGGTTCTTGGGAGCAGCAGGAAGCACTATGGGCGCAGCGTCAATGACGCTGACGGTACAGGCCAGACA
ATTATTGTCTGGTATAGTGCAGCAGCAGAACAATTTGCTGAGGGCTATTGAGGCGCAACAGCATCTGTTG
CAACTCACAGTCTGGGGCATCAAGCAGCTCCAGGCAAGAATCCTGGCTGTGGAAAGATACCTAAAGGATC
AACAGCTCCTGGGGATTTGGGGTTGCTCTGGAAAACTCATTTGCACCACTGCTGTGCCTTGGAATGCTAG
TTGGAGTAATAAATCTCTGGAACAGATTTGGAATCACACGACCTGGATGGAGTGGGACAGAGAAATTAAC
AATTACACAAGCTTAATACACTCCTTAATTGAAGAATCGCAAAACCAGCAAGAAAAGAATGAACAAGAAT
TATTGGAATTAGATAAATGGGCAAGTTTGTGGAATTGGTTTAACATAACAAATTGGCTGTGGTATATAAA
ATTATTCATAATGATAGTAGGAGGCTTGGTAGGTTTAAGAATAGTTTTTGCTGTACTTTCTATAGTGAAT
AGAGTTAGGCAGGGATATTCACCATTATCGTTTCAGACCCACCTCCCAACCCCGAGGGGACCCAGAGAGG
GCCTATTTCCCATGATTCCTTCATATTTGCATATACGATACAAGGCTGTTAGAGAGATAATTAGAATTAA
TTTGACTGTAAACACAAAGATATTAGTACAAAATACGTGACGTAGAAAGTAATAATTTCTTGGGTAGTTT
GCAGTTTTAAAATTATGTTTTAAAATGGACTATCATATGCTTACCGTAACTTGAAAGTATTTCGATTTCT
TGGCTTTATATATCTTGTGGAAAGGACGAAACACCGTTTCCGAGGCTCATCACCAAGTTTTAGAGCTAGA
AATAGCAAGTTAAAATAAGGCTAGTCCGTTATCAACTTGAAAAAGTGGCACCGAGTCGGTGCTTTTTTAA
GCTTGGCGTAACTAGATCTTGAGACAAATGGCAGTATTCATCCACAATTTTAAAAGAAAAGGGGGGATTG
GGGGGTACAGTGCAGGGGAAAGAATAGTAGACATAATAGCAACAGACATACAAACTAAAGAATTACAAAA
ACAAATTACAAAAATTCAAAATTTTCGGGTTTATTACAGGGACAGCAGAGATCCACTTTGGCGCCGGCTC
GAGGGGG
Features (pLannotate 1.2.2; 29 found; start..end, strand, type, name):
     14..80      +  CDS            small t antigen (fragment): SV40 (simian virus 40) small t antigen
    106..317     +  promoter       EF-1α core promoter: core promoter for human elongation factor EF-1α
    318..1256    +  intron         EF-1α intron A: intron upstream of the start codon of human EF-1α
   1278..1877    +  CDS            PuroR (fragment): puromycin N-acetyltransferase; pac from Streptomyces; confers resistance to puromycin
   1893..2481    +  misc_feature   WPRE: woodchuck hepatitis virus posttranscriptional regulatory element
   2532..2551    +  misc_feature   cPPT/CTS (fragment): central polypurine tract and central termination sequence of HIV-1
   2553..2786    +  LTR            3' LTR (ΔU3): self-inactivating 3' long terminal repeat (LTR) from HIV-1
   2864..2985    +  polyA_signal   SV40 poly(A) signal: SV40 polyadenylation signal
   3025..3160    +  rep_origin     SV40 ori: SV40 origin of replication
   3181..3199    -  promoter       T7 promoter: promoter for bacteriophage T7 RNA polymerase
   3207..3362    +  CDS            lacZα (fragment): LacZα fragment of β-galactosidase; lacZ fragment
   3367..3795    +  rep_origin     f1 ori (sequence partly withheld): f1 bacteriophage origin of replication; arrow indicates direction of (+) strand synthesis
   3848..3952    +  promoter       AmpR promoter: bla
   3953..4813    +  CDS            AmpR: β-lactamase; bla; confers resistance to ampicillin, carbenicillin, and related antibiotics
   4984..5572    +  rep_origin     ori: high-copy-number ColE1/pMB1/pBR322/pUC origin of replication
   5755..5847    +  CDS            lacI (fragment): lac repressor; lacI; The lac repressor binds to the lac operator to inhibit transcription in E. coli. This inhibition can be relieved by adding lactose or isopropyl-β-D-thiogalactopyranoside (IPTG).
   5860..5881    +  protein_bind   CAP binding site: CAP binding activates transcription in the presence of cAMP. E. coli catabolite activator protein
   5896..5926    +  promoter       lac promoter: promoter for the E. coli lac operon
   5934..5950    +  protein_bind   lac operator: The lac repressor binds to the lac operator to inhibit transcription in E. coli. This inhibition can be relieved by adding lactose or isopropyl-β-D-thiogalactopyranoside (IPTG). lac repressor encoded by lacI
   5995..6013    +  promoter       T3 promoter: promoter for bacteriophage T3 RNA polymerase
   6041..6267    +  promoter       RSV promoter: Rous sarcoma virus enhancer/promoter
   6268..6448    +  LTR            5' LTR (truncated): truncated 5' long terminal repeat (LTR) from HIV-1
   6495..6620    +  misc_feature   HIV-1 Ψ: packaging signal of human immunodeficiency virus type 1
   6604..6967    +  CDS            HIV-1 gag (fragment): gag protein from human immunodeficiency virus 1; gag
   7113..7346    +  misc_feature   RRE: The Rev response element (RRE) of HIV-1 allows for Rev-dependent mRNA export from the nucleus to the cytoplasm.
   7723..7749    +  CDS            Rev (fragment): human immunodeficiency virus 1 (HIV-1) Rev protein; rev; enhances nuclear export of unspliced and incompletely spliced viral mRNAs
   7753..7993    +  promoter       U6 promoter: RNA polymerase III promoter for human U6 snRNA
   8023..8098    +  misc_RNA       gRNA scaffold: guide RNA scaffold for the Streptococcus pyogenes CRISPR/Cas9 system
   8154..8271    +  misc_feature   cPPT/CTS: central polypurine tract and central termination sequence of HIV-1
