[The description below was written by a language model from this plasmid's Addgene catalogue record and pLannotate feature annotations shown in this document.]
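Description:
CHKA gRNA (BRDN0001146219) is a third-generation lentiviral CRISPR guide plasmid built on the lentiGuide-Puro backbone and designed to target human CHKA, which is included in a human kinome gRNA collection. It is propagated in E. coli as a high-copy plasmid through a ColE1/pUC-type origin, with ampicillin selection from the β-lactamase gene. An f1 origin, lac regulatory remnants, T7 and T3 promoters, and an SV40 origin and polyadenylation signal are also annotated in the backbone.

The lentiviral transfer cassette begins with an RSV promoter fused to a truncated HIV-1 5' LTR, which makes genomic RNA production in packaging cells Tat-independent. This is followed by the Ψ packaging signal with a gag fragment, the Rev response element for Rev-dependent nuclear export, and a cPPT/CTS that aids nuclear import of the reverse-transcribed genome. A self-inactivating ΔU3 3' LTR closes the cassette, so the integrated provirus lacks LTR promoter activity.

Within this frame, a human U6 RNA polymerase III promoter drives the CHKA-specific spacer joined to the Streptococcus pyogenes Cas9 guide RNA scaffold. A separate EF-1α core promoter with its intron A expresses puromycin N-acetyltransferase for selection of transduced mammalian cells, and a WPRE enhances transcript expression.

The plasmid does not encode Cas9. It is meant to be used with a separate Cas9 lentiviral vector or in cells that already express Cas9, typically to disrupt CHKA by knockout. The guide was designed against two CHKA reference transcripts. The cloning method is not recorded.
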