Addgene plasmid #76587: CHKA gRNA (BRDN0001146219)
Purpose: 3rd generation lentiviral gRNA plasmid targeting human CHKA
Depositing lab: John Doench & David Root. Depositing organization: Broad Institute. Publication: Optimized sgRNA design to maximize activity and minimize off-target effects of CRISPR-Cas9. Doench JG, Fusi N, Sullender M, Hegde M, Vaimberg EW, Donovan KF, Smith I, Tothova Z, Wilen C, Orchard R, Virgin HW, Listgarten J, Root DE. Nat Biotechnol. 2016 Jan 18. doi: 10.1038/nbt.3437. PubMed 26780180.
Backbone
  Vector backbone: lentiGuide-Puro
  Backbone manufacturer: Zhang Lab (Addgene plasmid # 52963)
  Vector type: Mammalian Expression, Lentiviral, CRISPR
  Selectable markers: Puromycin
Growth in bacteria
  Bacterial resistance: Ampicillin, 100 μg/mL
  Growth temperature: 37°C
  Growth strain: DH5alpha
  Copy number: High Copy
Gene/Insert
  Gene/Insert name: CHKA (alt names: CHKA; NM_001277.2)
  gRNA/shRNA sequence: TTTCCGAGGCTCATCACCAA
  Species: H. sapiens (human)
  Entrez Gene: CHKA (a.k.a. CHK, CK, CKI, EK, NEDMIMS)
  Promoter: hU6
  Cloning method: Unknown
  Sequencing primers: 5′ U6-F; 3′ pS2-R
Terms and licenses: Academic/Nonprofit Terms; Industry Terms: Not Available to Industry
Depositor comments: The gRNA was designed to target the following Genbank reference sequence(s): NM_001277.2,NM_212469.1. Note that this plasmid does NOT contain Cas9. It should be used in conjunction with lentiCas9-Blast (Addgene #52962) or otherwise with cell lines already expressing Cas9. Browse the full kinome gRNA library at http://www.addgene.org/pooled-library/broadgpp-human-kinome/ or visit http://www.broadinstitute.org/rnai/public/ for detailed protocols and information.
How to cite: CHKA gRNA (BRDN0001146219) was a gift from John Doench & David Root (Addgene plasmid # 76587 ; http://n2t.net/addgene:76587 ; RRID:Addgene_76587)
