>Addgene plasmid #76587 | CHKA gRNA (BRDN0001146219) | depositor partial sequence | sequence record 144047 | Target Sequence
TTTCCGAGGCTCATCACCAA
