>Addgene plasmid #76587 | CHKA gRNA (BRDN0001146219) | addgene partial sequence | sequence record 186119 | hU6-F
AGAAAGTAATAATTTCTTGGGTAGTTTGCAGTTTTAAAATTATGTTTTAAAATGGACTATCATATGCTTA
CCGTAACTTGAAAGTATTTCGATTTCTTGGCTTTATATATCTTGTGGAAAGGACGAAACACCGTTTCCGA
GGCTCATCACCAAGTTTTAGAGCTAGAAATAGCAAGTTAAAATAAGGCTAGTCCGTTATCAACTTGAAAA
AGTGGCACCGAGTCGGTGCTTTTTTAAGCTTGGCGTAACTAGATCTTGAGACAAATGGCAGTATTCATCC
ACAATTTTAAAAGAAAAGGGGGGATTGGGGGGTACAGTGCAGGGGAAAGAATAGTAGACATAATAGCAAC
AGACATACAAACTAAAGAATTACAAAAACAAATTACAAAAATTCAAAATTTTCGGGTTTATTACAGGGAC
AGCAGAGATCCACTTTGGCGCCGGCTCGAGGGGGCCCGGGTGCAAAGATGGATAAAGTTTTAAACAGAGA
GGAATCTTTGCAGCTAATGGACCTTCTAGGTCTTGAAAGGAGTGGGAATTGGCTCCGGTGCCCGTCAGTG
GGCAGAGCGC
